Addgene plasmid #222442: pCHW100003
Purpose: Level 0, N-terminal tag module (CCAT-AATG) containing mCherry2-HyP5SM.
Depositing lab: Chih-Hang Wu. Depositing organization: Institute of Plant and Microbial Biology, Academia Sinica. Publication: Development of a tightly regulated copper-inducible transient gene expression system in Nicotiana benthamiana incorporating a suicide exon and Cre recombinase. Chiang BJ, Lin KY, Chen YF, Huang CY, Goh FJ, Huang LT, Chen LH, Wu CH. New Phytol. 2024 Oct;244(1):318-331. doi: 10.1111/nph.20021. Epub 2024 Jul 30. PubMed 39081031.
Backbone
  Vector backbone: pAGM9121
  Vector type: Plant Expression, Synthetic Biology
Growth in bacteria
  Bacterial resistance: Spectinomycin, 50 μg/mL
  Growth temperature: 37°C
  Growth strain: DH5alpha
  Copy number: High Copy
Gene/Insert
  Gene/Insert name: mCherry2-HyP5SM
  Species: Synthetic
  Insert size (bp): 1136
  Mutation: no
  Cloning method: Golden Gate
  Sequencing primers: 5′ n/a
Terms and licenses: Academic/Nonprofit Terms; Industry Terms: Not Available to Industry
Depositor comments: Overhangs: CCAT-AATG. Please visit https://doi.org/10.1101/2024.03.23.586378 for bioRxiv preprint.
How to cite: pCHW100003 was a gift from Chih-Hang Wu (Addgene plasmid # 222442 ; http://n2t.net/addgene:222442 ; RRID:Addgene_222442)
