[The description below was written by a language model from this plasmid's Addgene catalogue record and pLannotate feature annotations shown in this document.]
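Description:
pCHW100003 is a Level 0 Golden Gate (MoClo-style) part plasmid built in the pAGM9121 backbone, intended as a building block for assembling plant expression constructs rather than for direct expression. It is a small plasmid (about 3.2 kb) that replicates in E. coli from a high-copy ColE1/pUC-type origin and is selected with spectinomycin through an aadA (SmR) aminoglycoside adenylyltransferase gene. The annotation also picks up a fragment of the class 1 integron Pc promoter and a short gentamicin-resistance fragment upstream of aadA, which look like remnants of the integron-derived resistance cassette rather than functional markers.

The payload is a 1,136 bp synthetic insert, mCherry2-HyP5SM, flanked by CCAT and AATG overhangs that define it as an N-terminal tag module, so that after Type IIS digestion it can be placed between a promoter/5′UTR part and a coding sequence. The feature table shows the mCherry2 red fluorescent protein coding sequence split into two fragments separated by roughly 430 bp of unannotated sequence, which is consistent with the HyP5SM element interrupting the reading frame. HyP5SM is a "suicide exon" cassette: an intron-embedded alternative exon whose inclusion disrupts the open reading frame, so productive protein is made only when the exon is skipped. The module carries no promoter or terminator of its own.

According to the associated work, the part belongs to a toolkit for a tightly regulated copper-inducible transient expression system in Nicotiana benthamiana that combines a suicide exon with Cre recombinase, where this module would add a red fluorescent N-terminal tag with reduced leaky expression to a protein of interest.
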