Features (pLannotate 1.2.2; 6 found; start..end, strand, type, name):
     84..672     +  rep_origin     ori: high-copy-number ColE1/pMB1/pBR322/pUC origin of replication
    723..1019    +  CDS            mCherry2 (fragment): mCherry2 is a basic (constitutively fluorescent) red fluorescent protein published in 2017, derived from Discosoma sp.. It has very low acid sensitivity.
   1448..1858    +  CDS            mCherry2 (fragment): mCherry2 is a basic (constitutively fluorescent) red fluorescent protein published in 2017, derived from Discosoma sp.. It has very low acid sensitivity.
   1896..1919    +  promoter       Pc promoter (fragment): intI1 (promoter lies within the coding sequence); class 1 integron promoter
   2095..2151    +  CDS            GmR (fragment): gentamycin acetyltransferase; aacC1; confers resistance to gentamycin
   2162..2949    +  CDS            SmR (fragment): aminoglycoside adenylyltransferase (Murphy, 1985); aadA; confers resistance to spectinomycin and streptomycin
>Addgene plasmid #222442 | pCHW100003 | addgene full sequence | sequence record 454096 | Addgene NGS Result
GATAATCTCATGACCAAAATCCCTTAACGTGAGTTTTCGTTCCACTGAGCGTCAGACCCCGTAGAAAAGA
TCAAAGGATCTTCTTGAGATCCTTTTTTTCTGCGCGTAATCTGCTGCTTGCAAACAAAAAAACCACCGCT
ACCAGCGGTGGTTTGTTTGCCGGATCAAGAGCTACCAACTCTTTTTCCGAAGGTAACTGGCTTCAGCAGA
GCGCAGATACCAAATACTGTTCTTCTAGTGTAGCCGTAGTTAGGCCACCACTTCAAGAACTCTGTAGCAC
CGCCTACATACCTCGCTCTGCTAATCCTGTTACCAGTGGCTGCTGCCAGTGGCGATAAGTCGTGTCTTAC
CGGGTTGGACTCAAGACGATAGTTACCGGATAAGGCGCAGCGGTCGGGCTGAACGGGGGGTTCGTGCACA
CAGCCCAGCTTGGAGCGAACGACCTACACCGAACTGAGATACCTACAGCGTGAGCTATGAGAAAGCGCCA
CGCTTCCCGAAGGGAGAAAGGCGGACAGGTATCCGGTAAGCGGCAGGGTCGGAACAGGAGAGCGCACGAG
GGAGCTTCCAGGGGGAAACGCCTGGTATCTTTATAGTCCTGTCGGGTTTCGCCACCTCTGACTTGAGCGT
CGATTTTTGTGATGCTCGTCAGGGGGGCGGAGCCTATGGAAAAACGCCAGCAACGCGGCCTTTTTACGGT
TCCTGCACTCTGTGGTCTCACCATGGTGAGTAAAGGAGAAGAAAACAACTTAGCTATCATTAAAGAGTTC
ATGCGCTTCAAAGTTCACATGGAGGGTTCTGTTAACGGTCACGAGTTCGAGATCGAAGGCGAAGGCGAGG
GCCGTCCGTATGAAGGCACCCAGACCGCCAAACTGAAAGTGACTAAAGGCGGCCCGCTGCCTTTTGCGTG
GGACATCCTGAGCCCGCAATTTATGTACGGTTCTAAAGCGTATGTTAAACACCCAGCGGATATCCCGGAC
TATCTGAAGCTGTCTTTTCCGGAAGGTTTCAACTGGGAGGTAGATTTATGCATCCTCTTGTCATGAGAAG
TCGAATTGTTCCCATTCTGTGTGTTGCAGCTACAGATGGAGATACATAGAGATACTCGTGGATTTTGCTT
AGTGTTGAGTTTTGTTCTGGTTGTGAACTAAAAGTTTATACATTTGCAGGAAATAAATAGCCTTTTGTTT
AAATCAAAAGGTCTTACCTATGTTAGTGTGAAGCATTGGATCCCAAAGAGAGAACTCCAAAATGCGATGA
GGCATATTTAATCTTGTCTGGACTAGTAACAGGTTGGGATGACCACCTGTGAAGCTCCAACAGGATTGCC
TCCTCACGCAATGTTTGAGGTCTGATGTTCAATAGCTTGTTTTGTTTCACTTTGCTTTGGACTTTCTTTT
CGCCAATGAGCTATGTTTCTGATGGTTTTCACTCTTTTGGTGTGTAGAGAGTAATGAATTTTGAAGATGG
TGGTGTCGTGACCGTCACTCAGGACTCCTCCCTGCAGGATGGCGAGTTCATCTATAAAGTTAAACTGCGT
GGTACTAATTTTCCATCTGATGGCCCGGTGATGCAGTGTAGGACGATGGGTTGGGAGGCGTCTACCGAAC
GCATGTATCCGGAAGATGGTGCGCTGAAAGGCGAAATTAAACAGCGCCTGAAACTGAAAGATGGCGGCCA
TTATGACGCTGAAGTGAAAACCACGTACAAAGCCAAGAAACCTGTGCAGCTGCCTGGCGCGTACAATGTG
GATATTAAACTGGACATCTTATCTCATAATGAAGATTATACGATCGTAGAGCAATATGAGCGCGCGGAGG
GTCGTCATTCTACCGGTGGCATGGATGAACTATACAAAATGCGAGACCACGAAGTGCCGAGGCACGAACC
CAGTGGACATAAGCCTGTTCGGTTCGTAAGCTGTAATGCAAGTAGCGTATGCGCTCACGCAACTGGTCCA
GAACCTTGACCGAACGCAGCGGTGGTAACGGCGCAGTGGCGGTTTTCATGGCTTGTTATGACTGTTTTTT
TGGGGTACAGTCTATGCCTCGGGCATCCAAGCAGCAAGCGCGTTACGCCGTGGGTCGATGTTTGATGTTA
TGGAGCAGCAACGATGTTACGCAGCAGGGCAGTCGCCCTAAAACAAAGTTAAACATCATGGGGGAAGCGG
TGATCGCCGAAGTATCGACTCAACTATCAGAGGTAGTTGGCGTCATCGAGCGCCATCTCGAACCGACGTT
GCTGGCCGTACATTTGTACGGCTCCGCAGTGGATGGCGGCCTGAAGCCACACAGCGATATTGATTTGCTG
GTTACGGTGACCGTAAGGCTTGATGAAACAACGCGGCGAGCTTTGATCAACGACCTTTTGGAAACTTCGG
CTTCCCCTGGAGAGAGCGAGATTCTCCGCGCTGTAGAAGTCACCATTGTTGTGCACGACGACATCATTCC
GTGGCGTTATCCAGCTAAGCGCGAACTGCAATTTGGAGAATGGCAGCGCAATGACATTCTTGCAGGTATC
TTCGAGCCAGCCACGATCGACATTGATCTGGCTATCTTGCTGACAAAAGCAAGAGAACATAGCGTTGCCT
TGGTAGGTCCAGCGGCGGAGGAACTCTTTGATCCGGTTCCTGAACAGGATCTATTTGAGGCGCTAAATGA
AACCTTAACGCTATGGAACTCGCCGCCCGACTGGGCTGGCGATGAGCGAAATGTAGTGCTTACGTTGTCC
CGCATTTGGTACAGCGCAGTAACCGGCAAAATCGCGCCGAAGGATGTCGCTGCCGACTGGGCAATGGAGC
GCCTGCCGGCCCAGTATCAGCCCGTCATACTTGAAGCTAGACAGGCTTATCTTGGACAAGAAGAAGATCG
CTTGGCCTCGCGCGCAGATCAGTTGGAAGAATTTGTCCATTACGTGAAAGGCGAGATCACCAAGGTAGTC
GGCAAATAATGTCTAGCTAGAAATTCGTTCAAGCCGACGCCGCTTCGCGGCGCGGCTTAACTCAAGCGTT
AGATGCACTAAGCACATAATTGCTCACAGCCAAACTATCAGGTCAAGTCTGCTTTTATTATTTTTAAGCG
TGCATAATAAGCCCTACACAAATTGGGAGATATATCATGCTGTCAGACCAAGTTTACTCATATATACTTT
AGATTGATTTAAAACTTCATTTTTAATTTAAAAGGATCTAGGTGAAGATCCTTTTT
